>Addgene plasmid #120776 | GGE286 | addgene full sequence | sequence record 263161 | Addgene NGS Result
AGCGCCCAATACGCAAACCGCCTCTCCCCGCGCGTTGGCCGATTCATTAATGCAGCTGGCACGACAGGTT
TCCCGACTGGAAAGCGGGCAGTGAGCGCAACGCAATTAATGTGAGTTAGCTCACTCATTAGGCACCCCAG
GCTTTACACTTTATGCTTCCGGCTCGTATGTTGTGTGGAATTGTGAGCGGATAACAATTTCACACAGGAA
ACAGCTATGACCATGATTACGCCAAGCTATTTAGGTGACACTATAGAATACTCAAGCTATGCATCAAGCT
TGGTACCGAGCTCGGATCCACTAGTAACGGCCGCCAGTGTGCTGGAATTCGCCCTTGGGGTCTCTGTATG
CTGCTTGTACCTAGTGCAACCCCAGTTTGTTAAAAATTAGTAGTCAAAAACTTCTGAGTTAAAAAAAAAA
AAAAAAGAGTAGAGACCCCAAGGGCGAATTCTGCAGATATCCATCACACTGGCGGCCGCTCGAGCATGCA
TCTAGAGGGCCCAATTCGCCCTATAGTGAGTCGTATTACAATTCACTGGCCGTCGTTTTACAACGTCGTG
ACTGGGAAAACCCTGGCGTTACCCAACTTAATCGCCTTGCAGCACATCCCCCTTTCGCCAGCTGGCGTAA
TAGCGAAGAGGCCCGCACCGATCGCCCTTCCCAACAGTTGCGCAGCCTATACGTACGGCAGTTTAAGGTT
TACACCTATAAAAGAGAGAGCCGTTATCGTCTGTTTGTGGATGTACAGAGTGATATTATTGACACGCCGG
GGCGACGGATGGTGATCCCCCTGGCCAGTGCACGTCTGCTGTCAGATAAAGTCTCCCGTGAACTTTACCC
GGTGGTGCATATCGGGGATGAAAGCTGGCGCATGATGACCACCGATATGGCCAGTGTGCCGGTCTCCGTT
ATCGGGGAAGAAGTGGCTGATCTCAGCCACCGCGAAAATGACATCAAAAACGCCATTAACCTGATGTTCT
GGGGAATATAAATGTCAGGCATGAGATTATCAAAAAGGATCTTCACCTAGATCCTTTTCACGTAGAAAGC
CAGTCCGCAGAAACGGTGCTGACCCCGGATGAATGTCAGCTACTGGGCTATCTGGACAAGGGAAAACGCA
AGCGCAAAGAGAAAGCAGGTAGCTTGCAGTGGGCTTACATGGCGATAGCTAGACTGGGCGGTTTTATGGA
CAGCAAGCGAACCGGAATTGCCAGCTGGGGCGCCCTCTGGTAAGGTTGGGAAGCCCTGCAAAGTAAACTG
GATGGCTTTCTTGCCGCCAAGGATCTGATGGCGCAGGGGATCAAGCTCTGATCAAGAGACAGGATGAGGA
TCGTTTCGCATGATTGAACAAGATGGATTGCACGCAGGTTCTCCGGCCGCTTGGGTGGAGAGGCTATTCG
GCTATGACTGGGCACAACAGACAATCGGCTGCTCTGATGCCGCCGTGTTCCGGCTGTCAGCGCAGGGGCG
CCCGGTTCTTTTTGTCAAGACCGACCTGTCCGGTGCCCTGAATGAACTGCAAGACGAGGCAGCGCGGCTA
TCGTGGCTGGCCACGACGGGCGTTCCTTGCGCAGCTGTGCTCGACGTTGTCACTGAAGCGGGAAGGGACT
GGCTGCTATTGGGCGAAGTGCCGGGGCAGGATCTCCTGTCATCTCACCTTGCTCCTGCCGAGAAAGTATC
CATCATGGCTGATGCAATGCGGCGGCTGCATACGCTTGATCCGGCTACCTGCCCATTCGACCACCAAGCG
AAACATCGCATCGAGCGAGCACGTACTCGGATGGAAGCCGGTCTTGTCGATCAGGATGATCTGGACGAAG
AGCATCAGGGGCTCGCGCCAGCCGAACTGTTCGCCAGGCTCAAGGCGAGCATGCCCGACGGCGAGGATCT
CGTCGTGACCCATGGCGATGCCTGCTTGCCGAATATCATGGTGGAAAATGGCCGCTTTTCTGGATTCATC
GACTGTGGCCGGCTGGGTGTGGCGGACCGCTATCAGGACATAGCGTTGGCTACCCGTGATATTGCTGAAG
AGCTTGGCGGCGAATGGGCTGACCGCTTCCTCGTGCTTTACGGTATCGCCGCTCCCGATTCGCAGCGCAT
CGCCTTCTATCGCCTTCTTGACGAGTTCTTCTGAATTATTAACGCTTACAATTTCCTGATGCGGTATTTT
CTCCTTACGCATCTGTGCGGTATTTCACACCGCATCAGGTGGCACTTTTCGGGGAAATGTGCGCGGAACC
CCTATTTGTTTATTTTTCTAAATACATTCAAATATGTATCCGCTCATGAGACAATAACCCTGATAAATGC
TTCAATAATAGCACGTGAGGAGGGCCACCATGGCCAAGTTGACCAGTGCCGTTCCGGTGCTCACCGCGCG
CGACGTCGCCGGAGCGGTCGAGTTCTGGACCGACCGGCTCGGGTTCTCCCGGGACTTCGTGGAGGACGAC
TTCGCCGGTGTGGTCCGGGACGACGTGACCCTGTTCATCAGCGCGGTCCAGGACCAGGTGGTGCCGGACA
ACACCCTGGCCTGGGTGTGGGTGCGCGGCCTGGACGAGCTGTACGCCGAGTGGTCGGAGGTCGTGTCCAC
GAACTTCCGGGACGCCTCCGGGCCGGCCATGACCGAGATCGGCGAGCAGCCGTGGGGGCGGGAGTTCGCC
CTGCGCGACCCGGCCGGCAACTGCGTGCACTTCGTGGCCGAGGAGCAGGACTGACACGTGCTAAAACTTC
ATTTTTAATTTAAAAGGATCTAGGTGAAGATCCTTTTTGATAATCTCATGACCAAAATCCCTTAACGTGA
GTTTTCGTTCCACTGAGCGTCAGACCCCGTAGAAAAGATCAAAGGATCTTCTTGAGATCCTTTTTTTCTG
CGCGTAATCTGCTGCTTGCAAACAAAAAAACCACCGCTACCAGCGGTGGTTTGTTTGCCGGATCAAGAGC
TACCAACTCTTTTTCCGAAGGTAACTGGCTTCAGCAGAGCGCAGATACCAAATACTGTTCTTCTAGTGTA
GCCGTAGTTAGGCCACCACTTCAAGAACTCTGTAGCACCGCCTACATACCTCGCTCTGCTAATCCTGTTA
CCAGTGGCTGCTGCCAGTGGCGATAAGTCGTGTCTTACCGGGTTGGACTCAAGACGATAGTTACCGGATA
AGGCGCAGCGGTCGGGCTGAACGGGGGGTTCGTGCACACAGCCCAGCTTGGAGCGAACGACCTACACCGA
ACTGAGATACCTACAGCGTGAGCTATGAGAAAGCGCCACGCTTCCCGAAGGGAGAAAGGCGGACAGGTAT
CCGGTAAGCGGCAGGGTCGGAACAGGAGAGCGCACGAGGGAGCTTCCAGGGGGAAACGCCTGGTATCTTT
ATAGTCCTGTCGGGTTTCGCCACCTCTGACTTGAGCGTCGATTTTTGTGATGCTCGTCAGGGGGGCGGAG
CCTATGGAAAAACGCCAGCAACGCGGCCTTTTTACGGTTCCTGGCCTTTTGCTGGCCTTTTGCTCACATG
TTCTTTCCTGCGTTATCCCCTGATTCTGTGGATAACCGTATTACCGCCTTTGAGTGAGCTGATACCGCTC
GCCGCAGCCGAACGACCGAGCGCAGCGAGTCAGTGAGCGAGGAAGCGGAAG
Features (pLannotate 1.2.2; 14 found; start..end, strand, type, name):
      2..94      +  CDS            lacI (fragment): lac repressor; lacI; The lac repressor binds to the lac operator to inhibit transcription in E. coli. This inhibition can be relieved by adding lactose or isopropyl-β-D-thiogalactopyranoside (IPTG).
    107..128     +  protein_bind   CAP binding site: CAP binding activates transcription in the presence of cAMP. E. coli catabolite activator protein
    143..173     +  promoter       lac promoter: promoter for the E. coli lac operon
    181..197     +  protein_bind   lac operator: The lac repressor binds to the lac operator to inhibit transcription in E. coli. This inhibition can be relieved by adding lactose or isopropyl-β-D-thiogalactopyranoside (IPTG). lac repressor encoded by lacI
    239..257     +  promoter       SP6 promoter: promoter for bacteriophage SP6 RNA polymerase
    510..528     -  promoter       T7 promoter: promoter for bacteriophage T7 RNA polymerase
    531..678     +  CDS            lacZα (fragment): LacZα fragment of β-galactosidase; lacZ fragment
    688..991     +  CDS            ccdB (fragment): CcdB, a bacterial toxin that poisons DNA gyrase; ccdB; Plasmids containing the ccdB gene cannot be propagated in standard E. coli strains.
   1039..1308    +  CDS            tnpA (fragment): TN5P_ECOLX - Also known as tnp. Experimental evidence at protein level: Swiss-Prot protein existence level 1. Mediates transposition of transposon Tn5 by a 'cut and paste' mechanism. First, the monomeric transposase binds the 19 bp inverted DNA repeats flanking the transposon. Then, dimerization of the DNA- bound transposase creates a synaptic DNA complex. After nicking of the first DNA strand, excision of the transposon proceeds through a series of intermediates. The transposase then mediates the insertion of the transposon at a new site by strand transfer. The activity of the wild- type tran
   1340..2134    +  CDS            NeoR/KanR: aminoglycoside phosphotransferase from Tn5; aph(3')-II (or nptII); confers resistance to neomycin, kanamycin, and G418 (Geneticin®)
   2155..2205    -  misc_feature   bom (fragment): basis of mobility region from pBR322
   2232..2320    +  promoter       AmpR promoter (fragment): bla
   2340..2714    +  CDS            BleoR: antibiotic-binding protein; Sh ble from Streptoalloteichus hindustanus; confers resistance to bleomycin, phleomycin, and Zeocin™
   2852..3440    +  rep_origin     ori: high-copy-number ColE1/pMB1/pBR322/pUC origin of replication
