[The description below was written by a language model from this plasmid's Addgene catalogue record and pLannotate feature annotations shown in this document.]
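Description:
GGE286 is a small part-donor plasmid from a modular Golden Gate toolkit for building expression constructs for the oleaginous yeast Yarrowia lipolytica. It carries a single standardized building block, T3_Tef, an 85 bp transcription terminator (the name points to a Tef gene, though the record does not describe its origin further) formatted for the terminator slot of the third transcription unit in a multigene assembly. The part was introduced by TOPO cloning into a backbone recorded as pCR4Blunt-TOPO. The plasmid is not itself an expression vector. It serves as a storage and source plasmid from which the terminator is released and ligated in defined order with promoters, coding sequences, markers and a destination backbone during a Golden Gate reaction. The flanking type IIS sites and overhangs that define position 3 are not annotated in the feature table.

The 3,621 nt sequenced record shows the usual TOPO cloning architecture. A lac promoter/operator region with a CAP binding site drives a lacZα–ccdB fusion, and the cloning site lies between flanking SP6 and T7 phage promoters. Insertion there disrupts the lethal ccdB fusion, so that recombinants are positively selected in ordinary E. coli. The terminator itself falls in the unannotated interval between those two promoters. Propagation in E. coli relies on a high-copy ColE1/pUC-type origin, with kanamycin selection provided by the Tn5-derived NeoR/KanR gene. The annotation also detects a Sh ble (bleomycin/Zeocin resistance) gene rather than an ampicillin resistance gene, which is somewhat unexpected for the backbone named in the catalogue entry. No yeast origin, yeast marker or integration sequences are present, consistent with a purely bacterial parts plasmid.
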