Addgene plasmid #120776: GGE286
Purpose: Part of GoldenGate Yarrowia lipolytica toolkit for assembling an expression plasmid for Y. lipolytic yeast. Terminator of gene expression for position 3 (T3_Tef)
Depositing lab: Tristan Rossignol. Depositing organization: INRAE Jouy-en-Josas. Publication: A modular Golden Gate toolkit for Yarrowia lipolytica synthetic biology. Larroude M, Park YK, Soudier P, Kubiak M, Nicaud JM, Rossignol T. Microb Biotechnol. 2019 May 31. doi: 10.1111/1751-7915.13427. PubMed 31148366.
Backbone
  Vector backbone: pCR4Blunt-TOPO
  Vector type: Cloning/assembly plasmid
Growth in bacteria
  Bacterial resistance: Kanamycin, 50 μg/mL
  Growth temperature: 37°C
  Growth strain: DH5alpha
  Copy number: High Copy
Gene/Insert
  Gene/Insert name: T3_Tef
  Insert size (bp): 85
  Cloning method: TOPO Cloning
Terms and licenses: Academic/Nonprofit Terms; Industry Terms: Not Available to Industry
How to cite: GGE286 was a gift from Tristan Rossignol (Addgene plasmid # 120776 ; http://n2t.net/addgene:120776 ; RRID:Addgene_120776)
