>Addgene plasmid #120776 | GGE286 | depositor partial sequence | sequence record 229386 | T3_Tef
GGTCTCTGTATGCTGCTTGTACCTAGTGCAACCCCAGTTTGTTAAAAATTAGTAGTCAAAAACTTCTGAG
TTAAAAAAAAAAAAAAAAGAGTAGAGACC
